>Addgene plasmid #117634 | pEPOR2KN0067 | addgene full sequence | sequence record 228382 | Addgene Partial NGS Result
GAACACTCTGTGCCGATGTATCACCTCTCGCAAGAATTCAAGCTTGGAGGTCAACATGGTGGAGCACGAC
ACTCTGGTCTACTCCAAAAATGTCAAAGATACAGTCTCAGAAGATCAAAGGGCTATTGAGACTTTTCAAC
AAAGGATAATTTCGGGAAACCTCCTCGGATTCCATTGCCCAGCTATCTGTCACTTCATCGAAAGGACAGT
AGAAAAGGAAGGTGGCTCCTACAAATGCCATCATTGCGATAAAGGAAAGGCTATCATTCAAGATCTCTCT
GCCGACAGTGGTCCCAAAGATGGACCCCCACCCACGAGGAGCATCGTGGAAAAAGAAGAGGTTCCAACCA
CGTCTACAAAGCAAGTGGATTGATGTGATAACATGGTGGAGCACGACACTCTGGTCTACTCCAAAAATGT
CAAAGATACAGTCTCAGAAGATCAAAGGGCTATTGAGACTTTTCAACAAAGGATAATTTCGGGAAACCTC
CTCGGATTCCATTGCCCAGCTATCTGTCACTTCATCGAAAGGACAGTAGAAAAGGAAGGTGGCTCCTACA
AATGCCATCATTGCGATAAAGGAAAGGCTATCATTCAAGATCTCTCTGCCGACAGTGGTCCCAAAGATGG
ACCCCCACCCACGAGGAGCATCGTGGAAAAAGAAGAGGTTCCAACCACGTCTACAAAGCAAGTGGATTGA
TGTGACATCTCCACTGACGTAAGGGATGACGCACAATCCCACTATCCTTCGCAAGACCCTTCCTCTATAT
AAGGAAGTTCATTTCATTTGGAGAGGACACGCTCGAGTATAAGAGCTCATTTTTACAACAATTACCAACA
ACAACAAACAACAAACAACATTACAATTACATTTACAATTATCGATACAATGGACAAGAAGTACTCCATT
GGGCTCGATATCGGCACAAACAGCGTCGGCTGGGCCGTCATTACGGACGAGTACAAGGTGCCGAGCAAAA
AATTCAAAGTTCTGGGCAATACCGATCGCCACAGCATAAAGAAGAACCTCATTGGCGCCCTCCTGTTCGA
CTCCGGGGAGACGGCCGAAGCCACGCGGCTCAAAAGAACAGCACGGCGCAGATATACCCGCAGAAAGAAT
CGGATCTGCTACCTGCAGGAGATCTTTAGTAATGAGATGGCTAAGGTGGATGACTCTTTCTTCCATAGGC
TGGAGGAGTCCTTTTTGGTGGAGGAGGATAAAAAGCACGAGCGCCACCCAATCTTTGGCAATATCGTGGA
CGAGGTGGCGTACCATGAAAAGTACCCAACCATATATCATCTGAGGAAGAAGCTTGTAGACAGTACTGAT
AAGGCTGACTTGCGGTTGATCTATCTCGCGCTGGCGCATATGATCAAATTTCGGGGACACTTCCTCATCG
AGGGGGACCTGAACCCAGACAACAGCGATGTCGACAAACTCTTTATCCAACTGGTTCAGACTTACAATCA
GCTTTTCGAAGAGAACCCGATCAACGCATCCGGAGTTGACGCCAAAGCAATCCTGAGCGCTAGGCTGTCC
AAATCCCGGCGGCTCGAAAACCTCATCGCACAGCTCCCTGGGGAGAAGAAGAACGGCCTGTTTGGTAATC
TTATCGCCCTGTCACTCGGGCTGACCCCCAACTTTAAATCTAACTTCGACCTGGCCGAAGATGCCAAGCT
TCAACTGAGCAAAGACACCTACGATGATGATCTCGACAATCTGCTGGCCCAGATCGGCGACCAGTACGCA
GACCTTTTTTTGGCGGCAAAGAACCTGTCAGACGCCATTCTGCTGAGTGATATTCTGCGAGTGAACACGG
AGATCACCAAAGCTCCGCTGAGCGCTAGTATGATCAAGCGCTATGATGAGCACCACCAAGACTTGACTTT
GCTGAAGGCCCTTGTCAGACAGCAACTGCCTGAGAAGTACAAGGAAATTTTCTTCGATCAGTCTAAAAAT
GGCTACGCCGGATACATTGACGGCGGAGCAAGCCAGGAGGAATTTTACAAATTTATTAAGCCCATCTTGG
AAAAAATGGACGGCACCGAGGAGCTGCTGGTAAAGCTTAACAGAGAAGATCTGTTGCGCAAACAGCGCAC
TTTCGACAATGGAAGCATCCCCCACCAGATTCACCTGGGCGAACTGCACGCTATCCTCAGGCGGCAAGAG
GATTTCTACCCCTTTTTGAAAGATAACAGGGAAAAGATTGAGAAAATCCTCACATTTCGGATACCCTACT
ATGTAGGCCCCCTCGCCCGGGGAAATTCCAGATTCGCGTGGATGACTCGCAAATCAGAAGAGACTATCAC
TCCCTGGAACTTCGAGGAAGTCGTGGATAAGGGGGCCTCTGCCCAGTCCTTCATCGAAAGGATGACTAAC
TTTGATAAAAATCTGCCTAACGAAAAGGTGCTTCCTAAACACTCTCTGCTGTACGAGTACTTCACAGTTT
ATAACGAGCTCACCAAGGTCAAATACGTCACAGAAGGGATGAGAAAGCCAGCATTCCTGTCTGGAGAGCA
GAAGAAAGCTATCGTGGACCTCCTCTTCAAGACGAACCGGAAAGTTACCGTGAAACAGCTCAAAGAAGAT
TATTTCAAAAAGATTGAATGTTTCGACTCTGTTGAAATCAGCGGAGTGGAGGATCGCTTCAACGCATCCC
TGGGAACGTATCACGATCTCCTGAAAATCATTAAAGACAAGGACTTCCTGGACAATGAGGAGAACGAGGA
CATTCTTGAGGACATTGTCCTCACCCTTACGTTGTTTGAAGATAGGGAGATGATTGAAGAACGCTTGAAA
ACTTACGCTCATCTCTTCGACGACAAAGTCATGAAACAGCTCAAGAGGCGCCGATATACAGGATGGGGGC
GGCTGTCAAGAAAACTGATCAATGGGATCCGAGACAAGCAGAGTGGAAAGACAATCCTGGATTTTCTTAA
GTCCGATGGATTTGCCAACCGGAACTTCATGCAGTTGATCCATGATGACTCTCTCACCTTTAAGGAGGAC
ATCCAGAAAGCACAAGTTTCTGGCCAGGGGGACAGTCTCCACGAGCACATCGCTAATCTTGCAGGTAGCC
CAGCTATCAAAAAGGGAATACTGCAGACCGTTAAGGTCGTGGATGAACTCGTCAAAGTAATGGGAAGGCA
TAAGCCCGAGAATATCGTTATCGAGATGGCCCGAGAGAACCAAACTACCCAGAAGGGACAGAAGAACAGT
AGGGAAAGGATGAAGAGGATTGAAGAGGGTATAAAAGAACTGGGGTCCCAAATCCTTAAGGAACACCCAG
TTGAAAACACCCAGCTTCAGAATGAGAAGCTCTACCTGTACTACCTGCAGAACGGCAGGGACATGTACGT
GGATCAGGAACTGGACATCAATCGGCTCTCCGACTACGACGTGGATCATATCGTGCCCCAGTCTTTTCTC
AAAGATGATTCTATTGATAATAAAGTGTTGACAAGATCCGATAAAAATAGAGGGAAGAGTGATAACGTCC
CCTCAGAAGAAGTTGTCAAGAAAATGAAAAATTATTGGCGGCAGCTGCTGAACGCCAAACTGATCACACA
ACGGAAGTTCGATAATCTGACTAAGGCTGAACGAGGTGGCCTGTCTGAGTTGGATAAAGCCGGCTTCATC
AAAAGGCAGCTTGTTGAGACACGCCAGATCACCAAGCACGTGGCCCAAATTCTCGATTCACGCATGAACA
CCAAGTACGATGAAAATGACAAACTGATTCGAGAGGTGAAAGTTATTACTCTGAAGTCTAAGCTGGTTTC
AGATTTCAGAAAGGACTTTCAGTTTTATAAGGTGAGAGAGATCAACAATTACCACCATGCGCATGATGCC
TACCTGAATGCAGTGGTAGGCACTGCACTTATCAAAAAATATCCCAAGCTTGAATCTGAATTTGTTTACG
GAGACTATAAAGTGTACGATGTTAGGAAAATGATCGCAAAGTCTGAGCAGGAAATAGGCAAGGCCACCGC
TAAGTACTTCTTTTACAGCAATATTATGAATTTTTTCAAGACCGAGATTACACTGGCCAATGGAGAGATT
CGGAAGCGACCACTTATCGAAACAAACGGAGAAACAGGAGAAATCGTGTGGGACAAGGGTAGGGATTTCG
CGACAGTCCGGAAGGTCCTGTCCATGCCGCAGGTGAACATCGTTAAAAAGACCGAAGTACAGACCGGAGG
CTTCTCCAAGGAAAGTATCCTCCCGAAAAGGAACAGCGACAAGCTGATCGCACGCAAAAAAGATTGGGAC
CCCAAGAAATACGGCGGATTCGATTCTCCTACAGTCGCTTACAGTGTACTGGTTGTGGCCAAAGTGGAGA
AAGGGAAGTCTAAAAAACTCAAAAGCGTCAAGGAACTGCTGGGCATCACAATCATGGAGCGATCAAGCTT
CGAAAAAAACCCCATCGACTTTCTCGAGGCGAAAGGATATAAAGAGGTCAAAAAAGACCTCATCATTAAG
CTTCCCAAGTACTCTCTCTTTGAGCTTGAAAACGGCCGGAAACGAATGCTCGCTAGTGCGGGCGAGCTGC
AGAAAGGTAACGAGCTGGCACTGCCCTCTAAATACGTTAATTTCTTGTATCTGGCCAGCCACTATGAAAA
GCTCAAAGGATCTCCCGAAGATAATGAGCAGAAGCAGCTGTTCGTGGAACAACACAAACACTACCTTGAT
GAGATCATCGAGCAAATAAGCGAATTCTCCAAAAGAGTGATCCTCGCCGACGCTAACCTCGATAAGGTGC
TTTCTGCTTACAATAAGCACAGGGATAAGCCCATCAGGGAGCAGGCAGAAAACATTATCCACTTGTTTAC
TCTGACCAACTTGGGCGCGCCTGCAGCCTTCAAGTACTTCGACACCACCATAGACAGAAAGCGGTACACC
TCTACAAAGGAGGTCCTGGACGCCACACTGATTCATCAGTCAATTACGGGGCTCTATGAAACAAGAATCG
ACCTCTCTCAGCTCGGTGGAGACAGCAGGGCTGACCCCAAGAAGAAGAGGAAGGTGGGTTCGATGGTGAG
CAAGGGCGAGGAGCTGTTCACCGGGGTGGTGCCCATCCTGGTCGAGCTGGACGGCGACGTAAACGGCCAC
AAGTTCAGCGTGTCCGGCGAGGGCGAGGGCGATGCCACCTACGGCAAGCTGACCCTGAAGTTCATCTGCA
CCACCGGCAAGCTGCCCGTGCCCTGGCCCACCCTCGTGACCACCTTCGGCTACGGCCTGCAGTGCTTCGC
CCGCTACCCCGACCACATGAAGCAGCACGACTTCTTCAAGTCCGCCATGCCCGAAGGCTACGTCCAGGAG
CGCACCATCTTCTTCAAGGACGACGGCAACTACAAGACCCGCGCCGAGGTGAAGTTCGAGGGCGACACCC
TGGTGAACCGCATCGAGCTGAAGGGCATCGACTTCAAGGAGGACGGCAACATCCTGGGGCACAAGCTGGA
GTACAACTACAACAGCCACAACGTCTATATCATGGCCGACAAGCAGAAGAACGGCATCAAGGTGAACTTC
AAGATCCGCCACAACATCGAGGACGGCAGCGTGCAGCTCGCCGACCACTACCAGCAGAACACCCCCATCG
GCGACGGCCCCGTGCTGCTGCCCGACAACCACTACCTGAGCTACCAGTCCGCCCTGAGCAAAGACCCCAA
CGAGAAGCGCGATCACATGGTCCTGCTGGAGTTCGTGACCGCCGCCGGGATCACTCTCGGCATGGACGAG
CTGTACAAGTGAGCTTGTCAAGCAGATCGTTCAAACATTTGGCAATAAAGTTTCTTAAGATTGAATCCTG
TTGCCGGTCTTGCGATGATTATCATATAATTTCTGTTGAATTACGTTAAGCATGTAATAATTAACATGTA
ATGCATGACGTTATTTATGAGATGGGTTTTTATGATTAGAGTCCCGCAATTATACATTTAATACGCGATA
GAAAACAAAATATAGCGCGCAAACTAGGATAAATTATCGCGCGCGGTGTCATCTATGTTACTAGATCGAC
GCTACTAGAATTCGAGCTCGGAGCATCTTCATTCTTAAGATATGAAGATAATCTTCAAAAGGCCCCTGGG
AATCTGAAAGAAGAGAAGCAGGCCCATTTATATGGGAAAGAACAATAGTATTTCTTATATAGGCCCATTT
AAGTTGAAAACAATCTTCAAAAGTCCCACATCGCTTAGATAAGAAAACGAAGCTGAGTTTATATACAGCT
AGAGTCGAAGTAGTGATTGTCGAGACGACTAGCACGGCGTTTTAGAGCTAGAAATAGCAAGTTAAAATAA
GGCTAGTCCGTTATCAACTTGAAAAAGTGGCACCGAGTCGGTGCTTTTTTTCTAGACCCAGCTTTCTTGT
ACAAAGTTGGCATTACGCTTTACGAATTCCCATGGGGAGCATCTTCATTCTTAAGATATGAAGATAATCT
TCAAAAGGCCCCTGGGAATCTGAAAGAAGAGAAGCAGGCCCATTTATATGGGAAAGAACAATAGTATTTC
TTATATAGGCCCATTTAAGTTGAAAACAATCTTCAAAAGTCCCACATCGCTTAGATAAGAAAACGAAGCT
GAGTTTATATACAGCTAGAGTCGAAGTAGTGATTGAGCTACATCCGTATCACATTGTTTTAGAGCTAGAA
ATAGCAAGTTAAAATAAGGCTAGTCCGTTATCAACTTGAAAAAGTGGCACCGAGTCGGTGCTTTTTTTCT
AGACCCAGCTTTCTTGTACAAAGTTGGCATTACGCTCAGAGAGGATGCACATGTGACCGAGGGACACGAA
GTGATCCGTTTAAACTATCAGTGTTTGACAGGATATATTGGCGGGTAAACCTAAGAGAAAAGAGCGTTTA
TTAGAATAATCGGATATTTAAAAGGGCGTGAAAAGGTTTATCCGTTCGTCCATTTGTATGTGCATGCCAA
CCACAGGGTTCCCCTCGGGAGTCAGCCGTGCGGCTGCATGAAATCCTGGCCGGTTTGTCTGATGCCAAGC
TGGCGGCCTGGCCGGCCAGCTTGGCCGCTGAAGAAACCGAGCGCCGCCGTCTAAAAAGGTGATGTGTATT
TGAGTAAAACAGCTTGCGTCATGCGGTCGCTGCGTATATGATGCGATGAGTAAATAAACAAATACGCAAG
GGGAACGCATGAAGGTTATCGCTGTACTTAACCAGAAAGGCGGGTCAGGCAAGACGACCATCGCAACCCA
TCTAGCCCGCGCCCTGCAACTCGCCGGGGCCGATGTTCTGTTAGTCGATTCCGATCCCCAGGGCAGTGCC
CGCGATTGGGCGGCCGTGCGGGAAGATCAACCGCTAACCGTTGTCGGCATCGACCGCCCGACGATTGACC
GCGACGTGAAGGCCATCGGCCGGCGCGACTTCGTAGTGATCGACGGAGCGCCCCAGGCGGCGGACTTGGC
TGTGTCCGCGATCAAGGCAGCCGACTTCGTGCTGATTCCGGTGCAGCCAAGCCCTTACGACATATGGGCC
ACCGCCGACCTGGTGGAGCTGGTTAAGCAGCGCATTGAGGTCACGGATGGAAGGCTACAAGCGGCCTTTG
TCGTGTCGCGGGCGATCAAAGGCACGCGCATCGGCGGTGAGGTTGCCGAGGCGCTGGCCGGGTACGAGCT
GCCCATTCTTGAGTCCCGTATCACGCAGCGCGTGAGCTACCCAGGCACTGCCGCCGCCGGCACAACCGTT
CTTGAATCAGAACCCGAGGGCGACGCTGCCCGCGAGGTCCAGGCGCTGGCCGCTGAAATTAAATCAAAAC
TCATTTGAGTTAATGAGGTAAAGAGAAAATGAGCAAAAGCACAAACACGCTAAGTGCCGGCCGTCCGAGC
GCACGCAGCAGCAAGGCTGCAACGTTGGCCAGCCTGGCAGACACGCCAGCCATGAAGCGGGTCAACTTTC
AGTTGCCGGCGGAGGATCACACCAAGCTGAAGATGTACGCGGTACGCCAAGGCAAGACCATTACCGAGCT
GCTATCTGAATACATCGCGCAGCTACCAGAGTAAATGAGCAAATGAATAAATGAGTAGATGAATTTTAGC
GGCTAAAGGAGGCGGCATGGAAAATCAAGAACAACCAGGCACCGACGCCGTGGAATGCCCCATGTGTGGA
GGAACGGGCGGTTGGCCAGGCGTAAGCGGCTGGGTTGTCTGCCGGCCCTGCAATGGCACTGGAACCCCCA
AGCCCGAGGAATCGGCGTGAGCGGTCGCAAACCATCCGGCCCGGTACAAATCGGCGCGGCGCTGGGTGAT
GACCTGGTGGAGAAGTTGAAGGCCGCGCAGGCCGCCCAGCGGCAACGCATCGAGGCAGAAGCACGCCCCG
GTGAATCGTGGCAAGCGGCCGCTGATCGAATCCGCAAAGAATCCCGGCAACCGCCGGCAGCCGGTGCGTC
GTCGATTAGGAAGCCGCCCAAGGGCGACGAGCAACCAGATTTTTTCGTTCCGATGCTCTATGACGTGGGC
ACCCGCGATAGTCGCAGCATCATGGACGTGGCCGTTTTCCGTCTGTCGAAGCGTGACCGACGAGCTGGCG
AGGTGATCCGCTACGAGCTTCCAGACGGGCACGTAGAGGTTTCCGCAGGGCCGGCCGGCATGGCCAGTGT
GTGGGATTACGACCTGGTACTGATGGCGGTTTCCCATCTAACCGAATCCATGAACCGATACCGGGAAGGG
AAGGGAGACAAGCCCGGCCGCGTGTTCCGTCCACACGTTGCGGACGTACTCAAGTTCTGCCGGCGAGCCG
ATGGCGGAAAGCAGAAAGACGACCTGGTAGAAACCTGCATTCGGTTAAACACCACGCACGTTGCCATGCA
GCGTACGAAGAAGGCCAAGAACGGCCGCCTGGTGACGGTATCCGAGGGTGAAGCCTTGATTAGCCGCTAC
AAGATCGTAAAGAGCGAAACCGGGCGGCCGGAGTACATCGAGATCGAGCTAGCTGATTGGATGTACCGCG
AGATTACAGAAGGCAAGAACCCGGACGTGCTGACGGTTCACCCCGATTACTTTTTGATCGATCCCGGCAT
CGGCCGTTTTCTCTACCGCCTGGCACGCCGCGCCGCAGGCAAGGCAGAAGCCAGATGGTTGTTCAAGACG
ATCTACGAACGCAGTGGCAGCGCCGGAGAGTTCAAGAAGTTCTGTTTCACCGTGCGCAAGCTGATCGGGT
CAAATGACCTGCCGGAGTACGATTTGAAGGAGGAGGCGGGGCAGGCTGGCCCGATCCTAGTCATGCGCTA
CCGCAACCTGATCGAGGGCGAAGCATCCGCCGGTTCCTAATGTACGGAGCAGATGCTAGGGCAAATTGCC
CTAGCAGGGGAAAAAGGTCGAAAAAGCTTCTTTCCTGTGGATAGCACGTACATTGGGAACCCAAAGCCGT
ACATTGGGAACCGGAACCCGTACATTGGGAACCCAAAGCCGTACATTGGGAACCGGTCACACATGTAAGT
GACTGATATAAAAGAGAAAAAAGGCGATTTTTCCGCCTAAAACTCTTTAAAACTTATTAAAACTCTTAAA
ACCCGCCTGGCCTGTGCATAACTGTCTGGCCAGCGCACAGCCGAACAGCTGCAAAAAGCGCCCACATCAA
GGCTCCGAGTGCGCGGAACCCCTATTTGTTTATTTTTCTAAATACATTCAAATATGTATCCGCTCATGAG
ACAATAACCCTGATAGCCTGTGCATAACTGTCTGGCCAGCGCACAGCCGAACAGCTGCAAAAAGCGCCCA
CATCAAGGCTCCGAGTGCGCGGAACCCCTATTTGTTTATTTTTCTAAATACATTCAAATATGTATCCGCT
CATGAGACAATAACCCTGATAAATGCTTCAATAATATTGAAAAAGGAAGAGTATGGCTAAAATGAGAATA
TCACCGGAATTGAAAAAACTGATCGAAAAATACCGCTGCGTAAAAGATACGGAAGGAATGTCTCCTGCTA
AGGTATATAAGCTGGTGGGAGAAAATGAAAACCTATATTTAAAAATGACGGACAGCCGGTATAAAGGGAC
CACCTATGATGTGGAACGGGAAAAGGACATGATGCTATGGCTGGAAGGAAAGCTGCCTGTTCCAAAGGTC
CTGCACTTTGAACGGCATGATGGCTGGAGCAATCTGCTCATGAGTGAGGCCGATGGCGTCCTTTGCTCGG
AAGAGTATGAAGATGAACAAAGCCCTGAAAAGATTATCGAGCTGTATGCGGAGTGCATCAGGCTCTTTCA
CTCCATCGACATATCGGATTGTCCCTATACGAATAGCTTAGACAGCCGCTTAGCCGAATTGGATTACTTA
CTGAATAACGATCTGGCCGATGTGGATTGCGAAAACTGGGAAGAGGACACTCCATTTAAAGATCCGCGCG
AGCTGTATGATTTTTTAAAGACGGAAAAGCCCGAAGAGGAACTTGTCTTTTCCCACGGCGACCTGGGAGA
CAGCAACATCTTTGTGAAAGATGGCAAAGTAAGTGGCTTTATTGATCTTGGGAGAAGCGGCAGGGCGGAC
AAGTGGTATGACATTGCCTTCTGCGTCCGGTCGCTCAGGGAGGATATCGGGGAAGAACAGTATGTCGAGC
TATTTTTTGACTTACTGGGGATCAAGCCTGATTGGGAGAAAATAAAATATTATATTTTACTGGATGAATT
GTTTTAGCTGTCAGACCAAGTTTACTCATATATACTTTAGATTGATTTAAAACTTCATTTTTAATTTAAA
AGGATCTAGGTGAAGATCCTTTTTGATAATCTCATGACCAAAATCCCTTAACGTGAGTTTTCGTTCCACT
GAGCGTCAGACCCCGTAGAAAAGATCAAAGGATCTTCTTGAGATCCTTTTTTTCTGCGCGTAATCTGCTG
CTTGCAAACAAAAAAACCACCGCTACCAGCGGTGGTTTGTTTGCCGGATCAAGAGCTACCAACTCTTTTT
CCGAAGGTAACTGGCTTCAGCAGAGCGCAGATACCAAATACTGTTCTTCTAGTGTAGCCGTAGTTAGGCC
ACCACTTCAAGAACTCTGTAGCACCGCCTACATACCTCGCTCTGCTAATCCTGTTACCAGTGGCTGCTGC
CAGTGGCGATAAGTCGTGTCTTACCGGGTTGGACTCAAGACGATAGTTACCGGATAAGGCGCAGCGGTCG
GGCTGAACGGGGGGTTCGTGCACACAGCCCAGCTTGGAGCGAACGACCTACACCGAACTGAGATACCTAC
AGCGTGAGCTATGAGAAAGCGCCACGCTTCCCGAAGGGAGAAAGGCGGACAGGTATCCGGTAAGCGGCAG
GGTCGGAACAGGAGAGCGCACGAGGGAGCTTCCAGGGGGAAACGCCTGGTATCTTTATAGTCCTGTCGGG
TTTCGCCACCTCTGACTTGAGCGTCGATTTTTGTGATGCTCGTCAGGGGGGCGGAGCCTATGGAAAAACG
CCAGCAACGCGGCCTTTTTACGGTTCCTGCTCGGATCTGTTGGACCGGACAGTAGTCATGGTTGATGGGC
TGCCTGTATCGAGTGGTGATTTTGTGCCGAGCTGCCGGTCGGGGAGCTGTTGGCTGGCTGGTGGCAGGAT
ATATTGTGGTGTAAACAAATTGACGCTTAGACAACTTAATAACACATTGCGGACGTTTTTAATGTACTGG
GGTT
Features (pLannotate 1.2.2; 18 found; start..end, strand, type, name):
    127..803     +  promoter       CaMV 35S promoter (enhanced): cauliflower mosaic virus 35S promoter with a duplicated enhancer region
    828..881     +  misc_feature   TMV Ω: translational enhancer from the tobacco mosaic virus 5'-leader sequence (Gallie et al., 1988)
    890..4993    +  CDS            cas9: CAS9_STRP1 - Also known as csn1 From Streptococcus pyogenes serotype M1.
   5033..5749    +  CDS            EYFP: EYFP is a basic (constitutively fluorescent) green/yellow fluorescent protein published in 1996, derived from Aequorea victoria. It is reported to be a very rapidly-maturing weak dimer with high acid sensitivity.
   5765..6017    +  terminator     NOS terminator: nopaline synthase terminator and poly(A) signal
   6269..6344    +  misc_RNA       gRNA scaffold: guide RNA scaffold for the Streptococcus pyogenes CRISPR/Cas9 system
   6356..6377    -  protein_bind   attB2 (fragment): mutant version of attB; recombination site for the Gateway® BP reaction BP Clonase™
   6636..6711    +  misc_RNA       gRNA scaffold: guide RNA scaffold for the Streptococcus pyogenes CRISPR/Cas9 system
   6723..6744    -  protein_bind   attB2 (fragment): mutant version of attB; recombination site for the Gateway® BP reaction BP Clonase™
   6816..6840    +  misc_feature   RB T-DNA repeat: right border repeat from nopaline C58 T-DNA
   7149..7778    +  CDS            pVS1 StaA: stability protein from the Pseudomonas plasmid pVS1 (Heeb et al., 2000)
   8207..9280    +  CDS            pVS1 RepA: replication protein from the Pseudomonas plasmid pVS1 (Heeb et al., 2000)
   9346..9540    +  rep_origin     pVS1 oriV: origin of replication for the Pseudomonas plasmid pVS1 (Heeb et al., 2000)
   9602..9675    +  promoter       AmpR promoter (fragment): bla
   9748..9852    +  promoter       AmpR promoter: bla
   9853..10647   +  CDS            KanR: aminoglycoside phosphotransferase; aphA-3; confers resistance to kanamycin
  10818..11406   +  rep_origin     ori: high-copy-number ColE1/pMB1/pBR322/pUC origin of replication
  11542..11566   +  misc_feature   LB T-DNA repeat: left border repeat from nopaline C58 T-DNA
