[The description below was written by a language model from this plasmid's Addgene catalogue record and pLannotate feature annotations shown in this document.]
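Description:
pEPOR2KN0067 is a Level 2 MoClo (Golden Gate) plant expression construct built in the binary backbone pICSL4723, in which Level 1 transcription units were assembled through BpiI sites that were destroyed in the process. The backbone carries left and right T-DNA border repeats of the nopaline C58 type, which define the segment transferred into plant cells by Agrobacterium. For propagation it has a high-copy ColE1/pUC-type origin for E. coli, together with the pVS1 oriV, RepA and StaA functions that support replication and stable maintenance in Agrobacterium. Selection in bacteria is by kanamycin, through an aphA-3 aminoglycoside phosphotransferase gene driven by a bla promoter. No plant selectable marker appears among the annotated features.

The T-DNA payload combines a nuclease cassette with two guide RNA cassettes. An enhanced CaMV 35S promoter with a duplicated enhancer, followed by the TMV Ω translational leader, drives the Streptococcus pyogenes Cas9 coding sequence (the SpCas9-h version). An EYFP coding sequence lies immediately downstream and ahead of the NOS terminator, an arrangement that suggests a fluorescent Cas9 fusion, although the record does not state this. Downstream are two S. pyogenes sgRNA scaffolds. According to the catalogue entry, each is expressed from the Arabidopsis U6-26 promoter and targets the Arabidopsis locus AT5G04770; the U6 promoters and spacers themselves were not picked up by the automated annotation. The short attB2 fragments flagged after each scaffold are probably incidental matches.

The construct belongs to a toolkit for comparing the efficiency and specificity of different Cas nucleases for genome editing in plants. The sequence record is labelled a partial NGS result, so the feature table may not cover the whole plasmid.
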