Addgene plasmid #117634: pEPOR2KN0067
Purpose: Level2 MoClo construct, containing level1 plant expression cassettes for SpCas9-h(pICSL11023) and sgRNA_AtCas6 {AT5G04770}(pEPOR1CB0092)and sgRNA_AtCas6 {AT5G04770}(pEPOR1CB0103)
Depositing lab: Nicola Patron. Depositing organization: Earlham Institute. Publication: Comparison of efficiency and specificity of CRISPR-associated (Cas) nucleases in plants: An expanded toolkit for precision genome engineering. Raitskin O, Schudoma C, West A, Patron NJ. PLoS One. 2019 Feb 27;14(2):e0211598. doi: 10.1371/journal.pone.0211598. eCollection 2019. PubMed 30811422.
Backbone
  Vector backbone: pICSL4723
  Vector type: Plant Expression
Growth in bacteria
  Bacterial resistance: Kanamycin, 50 μg/mL
  Growth temperature: 37°C
  Growth strain: DH5alpha
  Copy number: High Copy
Gene/Insert
  Gene/Insert name: [35S:SpCas9-h(pICSL11023) ] +[AtU6-26:sgRNA]
  Species: Synthetic
  Cloning method: Restriction Enzyme; 5′ cloning site BpiI (destroyed during cloning); 3′ cloning site BpiI (destroyed during cloning)
Terms and licenses: Academic/Nonprofit Terms; Industry Terms: Not Available to Industry
Depositor comments: Please visit https://www.biorxiv.org/content/early/2018/09/20/422766 for BioRxiv preprint
How to cite: pEPOR2KN0067 was a gift from Nicola Patron (Addgene plasmid # 117634 ; http://n2t.net/addgene:117634 ; RRID:Addgene_117634)
